LOCUS       Exported 6180 bp ds-DNA circular SYN 13-MAY-2021
DEFINITION  synthetic circular DNA
ACCESSION   .
VERSION     .
KEYWORDS    pET-21a(+)-LpxA
SOURCE      synthetic DNA construct
  ORGANISM  synthetic DNA construct
REFERENCE   1 (bases 1 to 6180)
  AUTHORS   Lee BI, Suh SW
  TITLE     Crystal structure of UDP-N-acetylglucosamine acyltransferase from
            Helicobacter pylori.
  JOURNAL   Proteins. 2003 Nov 15. 53(3):772-4.
  PUBMED    14579368
REFERENCE   2 (bases 1 to 6180)
  AUTHORS   .
  TITLE     Direct Submission
  JOURNAL   Exported May 13, 2021 from SnapGene Server 1.1.58
            http://www.snapgene.com
FEATURES             Location/Qualifiers
     source          1..6180
                     /organism="synthetic DNA construct"
                     /mol_type="other DNA"
     terminator      26..73
                     /label=T7 terminator
                     /note="transcription terminator for bacteriophage T7 RNA
                     polymerase"
     primer_bind     69..87
                     /label=T7 Term
                     /note="T7 terminator, reverse primer"
     CDS             complement(140..157)
                     /codon_start=1
                     /product="6xHis affinity tag"
                     /label=6xHis
                     /translation="HHHHHH"
     RBS             984..1006
                     /note="efficient ribosome binding site from bacteriophage
                     T7 gene 10 (Olins and Rangwala, 1989)"
     protein_bind    1021..1045
                     /label=lac operator
                     /bound_moiety="lac repressor encoded by lacI"
                     /note="The lac repressor binds to the lac operator to
                     inhibit transcription in E. coli. This inhibition can be
                     relieved by adding lactose or
                     isopropyl-beta-D-thiogalactopyranoside (IPTG)."
     primer_bind     complement(1045..1064)
                     /label=T7
                     /note="T7 promoter, forward primer"
     promoter        complement(1046..1064)
                     /label=T7 promoter
                     /note="promoter for bacteriophage T7 RNA polymerase"
     primer_bind     complement(1148..1167)
                     /label=pBRrevBam
                     /note="pBR322 vectors, tet region, downstream of BamHI,
                     reverse primer"
     promoter        1373..1450
                     /gene="lacI"
                     /label=lacI promoter
     CDS             1451..2533
                     /codon_start=1
                     /gene="lacI"
                     /product="lac repressor"
                     /label=lacI
                     /note="The lac repressor binds to the lac operator to
                     inhibit transcription in E. coli. This inhibition can be
                     relieved by adding lactose or
                     isopropyl-beta-D-thiogalactopyranoside (IPTG)."
                     /translation="MKPVTLYDVAEYAGVSYQTVSRVVNQASHVSAKTREKVEAAMAEL
                     NYIPNRVAQQLAGKQSLLIGVATSSLALHAPSQIVAAIKSRADQLGASVVVSMVERSGV
                     EACKAAVHNLLAQRVSGLIINYPLDDQDAIAVEAACTNVPALFLDVSDQTPINSIIFSH
                     EDGTRLGVEHLVALGHQQIALLAGPLSSVSARLRLAGWHKYLTRNQIQPIAEREGDWSA
                     MSGFQQTMQMLNEGIVPTAMLVANDQMALGAMRAITESGLRVGADISVVGYDDTEDSSC
                     YIPPLTTIKQDFRLLGQTSVDRLLQLSQGQAVKGNQLLPVSLVKRKTTLAPNTQTASPR
                     ALADSLMQLARQVSRLESGQ"
     primer_bind     complement(1470..1489)
                     /label=LacI-R
                     /note="LacI, reverse primer"
     CDS             3342..3533
                     /codon_start=1
                     /gene="rop"
                     /product="Rop protein, which maintains plasmids at low copy
                     number"
                     /label=rop
                     /translation="MTKQEKTALNMARFIRSQTLTLLEKLNELDADEQADICESLHDHA
                     DELYRSCLARFGDDGENL"
     primer_bind     complement(3527..3549)
                     /label=pGEX 3'
                     /note="pGEX vectors, reverse primer"
     misc_feature    3635..3777
                     /label=bom
                     /note="basis of mobility region from pBR322"
     primer_bind     3690..3709
                     /label=pRS-marker
                     /note="pRS vectors, use to sequence yeast selectable
                     marker"
     primer_bind     complement(3792..3809)
                     /label=L4440
                     /note="L4440 vector, forward primer"
     rep_origin      complement(3963..4551)
                     /direction=LEFT
                     /label=ori
                     /note="high-copy-number ColE1/pMB1/pBR322/pUC origin of
                     replication"
     primer_bind     complement(4043..4062)
                     /label=pBR322ori-F
                     /note="pBR322 origin, forward primer"
     CDS             complement(4722..5582)
                     /codon_start=1
                     /gene="bla"
                     /product="beta-lactamase"
                     /label=AmpR
                     /note="confers resistance to ampicillin, carbenicillin, and
                     related antibiotics"
                     /translation="MSIQHFRVALIPFFAAFCLPVFAHPETLVKVKDAEDQLGARVGYI
                     ELDLNSGKILESFRPEERFPMMSTFKVLLCGAVLSRIDAGQEQLGRRIHYSQNDLVEYS
                     PVTEKHLTDGMTVRELCSAAITMSDNTAANLLLTTIGGPKELTAFLHNMGDHVTRLDRW
                     EPELNEAIPNDERDTTMPAAMATTLRKLLTGELLTLASRQQLIDWMEADKVAGPLLRSA
                     LPAGWFIADKSGAGERGSRGIIAALGPDGKPSRIVVIYTTGSQATMDERNRQIAEIGAS
                     LIKHW"
     primer_bind     5345..5364
                     /label=Amp-R
                     /note="Ampicillin resistance gene, reverse primer"
     promoter        complement(5583..5687)
                     /gene="bla"
                     /label=AmpR promoter
     rep_origin      complement(5714..6169)
                     /direction=LEFT
                     /label=f1 ori
                     /note="f1 bacteriophage origin of replication; arrow
                     indicates direction of (+) strand synthesis"
     primer_bind     complement(5851..5872)
                     /label=F1ori-F
                     /note="F1 origin, forward primer"
     primer_bind     6063..6082
                     /label=F1ori-R
                     /note="F1 origin, reverse primer"
ORIGIN
        1 atccggatat agttcctcct ttcagcaaaa aacccctcaa gacccgttta gaggccccaa
       61 ggggttatgc tagttattgc tcagcggtgg cagcagccaa ctcagcttcc tttcgggctt
      121 tgttagcagc cggatctcag tggtggtggt ggtggtgctc gagttcctct tgtttttctt
      181 cgctagaata ttcgcttgac ttatacgcca cgcccctaga actctctaaa ataaaagagc
      241 aaatctcttt cacaaaaggg ttattggcat gctcttctaa ttctaattta gcgctctctc
      301 ttaaagaggg gatagggcgg aacaatcttt tataaagtgc ataaataaaa tcaatatcct
      361 tactctctaa taattggcgc atccggtggc ggtttaaccc cctaataaaa gcgcgattgc
      421 cctctacggt gcaataaggc ggcacgtctt tgcctaaagc gctcttaccg gctatcatgc
      481 accctttagc gatacgcaca aactgatgga tcgcggtaag accgccgata ttgacataat
      541 cgcctatttc aatatgacct gctaaagtta cgccattagc caaaatacaa tggcttccaa
      601 tcacgcaatc atgagcgaca tgcacataag ccatgagcag gtttttatcc ccaataaggg
      661 tttttttaat ccccccttca gtgccgggat ttatcatgca aaattcccga ataaggttgt
      721 cttctccaat aatcagttcg ctgtattcgc ccttatattt taaatcttga ggctgtgtgc
      781 ctagcacggc aaaagggaaa atttcggtgt ttttcccaac gaaagtatgc ccttgtaagg
      841 ttacattgtt gtggagtttc acgccttcat ctagtttgac gccatctcca atcacgcaaa
      901 attccccaat ctctacgccc ttattaatct ctgctttagg agagatgatg gctgtttttg
      961 caatcttact catcatatgt atatctcctt cttaaagtta aacaaaatta tttctagagg
     1021 ggaattgtta tccgctcaca attcccctat agtgagtcgt attaatttcg cgggatcgag
     1081 atctcgatcc tctacgccgg acgcatcgtg gccggcatca ccggcgccac aggtgcggtt
     1141 gctggcgcct atatcgccga catcaccgat ggggaagatc gggctcgcca cttcgggctc
     1201 atgagcgctt gtttcggcgt gggtatggtg gcaggccccg tggccggggg actgttgggc
     1261 gccatctcct tgcatgcacc attccttgcg gcggcggtgc tcaacggcct caacctacta
     1321 ctgggctgct tcctaatgca ggagtcgcat aagggagagc gtcgagatcc cggacaccat
     1381 cgaatggcgc aaaacctttc gcggtatggc atgatagcgc ccggaagaga gtcaattcag
     1441 ggtggtgaat gtgaaaccag taacgttata cgatgtcgca gagtatgccg gtgtctctta
     1501 tcagaccgtt tcccgcgtgg tgaaccaggc cagccacgtt tctgcgaaaa cgcgggaaaa
     1561 agtggaagcg gcgatggcgg agctgaatta cattcccaac cgcgtggcac aacaactggc
     1621 gggcaaacag tcgttgctga ttggcgttgc cacctccagt ctggccctgc acgcgccgtc
     1681 gcaaattgtc gcggcgatta aatctcgcgc cgatcaactg ggtgccagcg tggtggtgtc
     1741 gatggtagaa cgaagcggcg tcgaagcctg taaagcggcg gtgcacaatc ttctcgcgca
     1801 acgcgtcagt gggctgatca ttaactatcc gctggatgac caggatgcca ttgctgtgga
     1861 agctgcctgc actaatgttc cggcgttatt tcttgatgtc tctgaccaga cacccatcaa
     1921 cagtattatt ttctcccatg aagacggtac gcgactgggc gtggagcatc tggtcgcatt
     1981 gggtcaccag caaatcgcgc tgttagcggg cccattaagt tctgtctcgg cgcgtctgcg
     2041 tctggctggc tggcataaat atctcactcg caatcaaatt cagccgatag cggaacggga
     2101 aggcgactgg agtgccatgt ccggttttca acaaaccatg caaatgctga atgagggcat
     2161 cgttcccact gcgatgctgg ttgccaacga tcagatggcg ctgggcgcaa tgcgcgccat
     2221 taccgagtcc gggctgcgcg ttggtgcgga tatctcggta gtgggatacg acgataccga
     2281 agacagctca tgttatatcc cgccgttaac caccatcaaa caggattttc gcctgctggg
     2341 gcaaaccagc gtggaccgct tgctgcaact ctctcagggc caggcggtga agggcaatca
     2401 gctgttgccc gtctcactgg tgaaaagaaa aaccaccctg gcgcccaata cgcaaaccgc
     2461 ctctccccgc gcgttggccg attcattaat gcagctggca cgacaggttt cccgactgga
     2521 aagcgggcag tgagcgcaac gcaattaatg taagttagct cactcattag gcaccgggat
     2581 ctcgaccgat gcccttgaga gccttcaacc cagtcagctc cttccggtgg gcgcggggca
     2641 tgactatcgt cgccgcactt atgactgtct tctttatcat gcaactcgta ggacaggtgc
     2701 cggcagcgct ctgggtcatt ttcggcgagg accgctttcg ctggagcgcg acgatgatcg
     2761 gcctgtcgct tgcggtattc ggaatcttgc acgccctcgc tcaagccttc gtcactggtc
     2821 ccgccaccaa acgtttcggc gagaagcagg ccattatcgc cggcatggcg gccccacggg
     2881 tgcgcatgat cgtgctcctg tcgttgagga cccggctagg ctggcggggt tgccttactg
     2941 gttagcagaa tgaatcaccg atacgcgagc gaacgtgaag cgactgctgc tgcaaaacgt
     3001 ctgcgacctg agcaacaaca tgaatggtct tcggtttccg tgtttcgtaa agtctggaaa
     3061 cgcggaagtc agcgccctgc accattatgt tccggatctg catcgcagga tgctgctggc
     3121 taccctgtgg aacacctaca tctgtattaa cgaagcgctg gcattgaccc tgagtgattt
     3181 ttctctggtc ccgccgcatc cataccgcca gttgtttacc ctcacaacgt tccagtaacc
     3241 gggcatgttc atcatcagta acccgtatcg tgagcatcct ctctcgtttc atcggtatca
     3301 ttacccccat gaacagaaat cccccttaca cggaggcatc agtgaccaaa caggaaaaaa
     3361 ccgcccttaa catggcccgc tttatcagaa gccagacatt aacgcttctg gagaaactca
     3421 acgagctgga cgcggatgaa caggcagaca tctgtgaatc gcttcacgac cacgctgatg
     3481 agctttaccg cagctgcctc gcgcgtttcg gtgatgacgg tgaaaacctc tgacacatgc
     3541 agctcccgga gacggtcaca gcttgtctgt aagcggatgc cgggagcaga caagcccgtc
     3601 agggcgcgtc agcgggtgtt ggcgggtgtc ggggcgcagc catgacccag tcacgtagcg
     3661 atagcggagt gtatactggc ttaactatgc ggcatcagag cagattgtac tgagagtgca
     3721 ccatatatgc ggtgtgaaat accgcacaga tgcgtaagga gaaaataccg catcaggcgc
     3781 tcttccgctt cctcgctcac tgactcgctg cgctcggtcg ttcggctgcg gcgagcggta
     3841 tcagctcact caaaggcggt aatacggtta tccacagaat caggggataa cgcaggaaag
     3901 aacatgtgag caaaaggcca gcaaaaggcc aggaaccgta aaaaggccgc gttgctggcg
     3961 tttttccata ggctccgccc ccctgacgag catcacaaaa atcgacgctc aagtcagagg
     4021 tggcgaaacc cgacaggact ataaagatac caggcgtttc cccctggaag ctccctcgtg
     4081 cgctctcctg ttccgaccct gccgcttacc ggatacctgt ccgcctttct cccttcggga
     4141 agcgtggcgc tttctcatag ctcacgctgt aggtatctca gttcggtgta ggtcgttcgc
     4201 tccaagctgg gctgtgtgca cgaacccccc gttcagcccg accgctgcgc cttatccggt
     4261 aactatcgtc ttgagtccaa cccggtaaga cacgacttat cgccactggc agcagccact
     4321 ggtaacagga ttagcagagc gaggtatgta ggcggtgcta cagagttctt gaagtggtgg
     4381 cctaactacg gctacactag aaggacagta tttggtatct gcgctctgct gaagccagtt
     4441 accttcggaa aaagagttgg tagctcttga tccggcaaac aaaccaccgc tggtagcggt
     4501 ggtttttttg tttgcaagca gcagattacg cgcagaaaaa aaggatctca agaagatcct
     4561 ttgatctttt ctacggggtc tgacgctcag tggaacgaaa actcacgtta agggattttg
     4621 gtcatgagat tatcaaaaag gatcttcacc tagatccttt taaattaaaa atgaagtttt
     4681 aaatcaatct aaagtatata tgagtaaact tggtctgaca gttaccaatg cttaatcagt
     4741 gaggcaccta tctcagcgat ctgtctattt cgttcatcca tagttgcctg actccccgtc
     4801 gtgtagataa ctacgatacg ggagggctta ccatctggcc ccagtgctgc aatgataccg
     4861 cgagacccac gctcaccggc tccagattta tcagcaataa accagccagc cggaagggcc
     4921 gagcgcagaa gtggtcctgc aactttatcc gcctccatcc agtctattaa ttgttgccgg
     4981 gaagctagag taagtagttc gccagttaat agtttgcgca acgttgttgc cattgctgca
     5041 ggcatcgtgg tgtcacgctc gtcgtttggt atggcttcat tcagctccgg ttcccaacga
     5101 tcaaggcgag ttacatgatc ccccatgttg tgcaaaaaag cggttagctc cttcggtcct
     5161 ccgatcgttg tcagaagtaa gttggccgca gtgttatcac tcatggttat ggcagcactg
     5221 cataattctc ttactgtcat gccatccgta agatgctttt ctgtgactgg tgagtactca
     5281 accaagtcat tctgagaata gtgtatgcgg cgaccgagtt gctcttgccc ggcgtcaata
     5341 cgggataata ccgcgccaca tagcagaact ttaaaagtgc tcatcattgg aaaacgttct
     5401 tcggggcgaa aactctcaag gatcttaccg ctgttgagat ccagttcgat gtaacccact
     5461 cgtgcaccca actgatcttc agcatctttt actttcacca gcgtttctgg gtgagcaaaa
     5521 acaggaaggc aaaatgccgc aaaaaaggga ataagggcga cacggaaatg ttgaatactc
     5581 atactcttcc tttttcaata ttattgaagc atttatcagg gttattgtct catgagcgga
     5641 tacatatttg aatgtattta gaaaaataaa caaatagggg ttccgcgcac atttccccga
     5701 aaagtgccac ctgaaattgt aaacgttaat attttgttaa aattcgcgtt aaatttttgt
     5761 taaatcagct cattttttaa ccaataggcc gaaatcggca aaatccctta taaatcaaaa
     5821 gaatagaccg agatagggtt gagtgttgtt ccagtttgga acaagagtcc actattaaag
     5881 aacgtggact ccaacgtcaa aggnnnnnnn nnnnnnnnnn nnnnnnnnnn nnnnnnnnnn
     5941 nnnnnnnnnn nntnnnnnnn nnnnnnnnnn nnnnnnnnnn nnnnnnnnnn nnnnnnnnnn
     6001 nnnnnnnnnn nnnnnnnnnn nnnnnnnnnn nnnnnnnnnn nnnngnnnnn nnnnnnnnnn
     6061 nnnnnnnnnn nnnnnnnnnn nnnnnnnnnn nnnnnnnnnn nnnnnnnnnn nnnnnnnnnn
     6121 nnnnnnnnnn nnnnnnnnnn nnnnnnnnnn nnnnnnnnnn nnnnnnnnnc ccattcgcca
//
