[The description below was written by a language model from this plasmid's Addgene catalogue record and the feature table of its GenBank file.]
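Description:
pET-21a(+)-LpxA is a bacterial expression plasmid built on the Novagen pET-21a(+) backbone, carrying the Helicobacter pylori gene for UDP-N-acetylglucosamine acyltransferase (LpxA, locus HP1375), the enzyme that catalyses the first step of lipid A biosynthesis. The roughly 810 bp coding sequence was inserted between the NdeI and XhoI sites, both of which remain intact, so that the protein's start codon lies at the vector's NdeI site and the reading frame continues into the vector-encoded C-terminal 6xHis tag. The feature table does not annotate the LpxA open reading frame itself, but the unannotated interval between the His tag and the ribosome binding site, on the complementary strand, matches the expected insert position and size, and the total length of 6180 bp is consistent with backbone plus insert.

Expression is driven by a T7 promoter followed by a lac operator and the strong T7 gene 10 ribosome binding site, with a T7 terminator downstream. The plasmid-borne lacI gene supplies lac repressor, keeping transcription low until IPTG is added in a host that provides T7 RNA polymerase. The plasmid replicates from a pBR322-type ColE1 origin accompanied by rop and the bom region, which accounts for the low copy number recorded, and it is selected with ampicillin through the beta-lactamase gene. An f1 origin permits single-stranded DNA production. T7 promoter and terminator primer sites flank the insert for sequence verification. The associated publication reports the crystal structure of this enzyme, so the construct serves for overproduction and affinity purification of His-tagged H. pylori LpxA for structural and biochemical studies.
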