Addgene plasmid #12684: pET-21a(+)-LpxA
Depositing lab: SeWon Suh. Depositing organization: Seoul National University. Publication: Crystal structure of UDP-N-acetylglucosamine acyltransferase from Helicobacter pylori. Lee BI, Suh SW. Proteins. 2003 Nov 15. 53(3):772-4. 10.1002/prot.10436 PubMed 14579368.
Backbone
  Vector backbone: pET-21a(+)
  Backbone manufacturer: Novagen
  Backbone size w/o insert (bp): 5443
  Vector type: Bacterial Expression
Growth in bacteria
  Bacterial resistance: Ampicillin, 100 μg/mL
  Growth temperature: 37°C
  Growth strain: DH5alpha
  Copy number: Low Copy
Gene/Insert
  Gene/Insert name: UDP-N-acetylglucosamine acyltransferase (alt name: LpxA)
  Species: Helicobacter pylori
  Insert size (bp): 810
  GenBank ID: AE000511
  Entrez Gene: HP1375
  Tag / fusion protein: His (C terminal on insert)
  Cloning method: Restriction Enzyme; 5′ cloning site NdeI (not destroyed); 3′ cloning site XhoI (not destroyed)
  Sequencing primers: 5′ T7; 3′ T7
Terms and licenses: Academic/Nonprofit Terms; Industry Terms: Not Available to Industry
How to cite: pET-21a(+)-LpxA was a gift from SeWon Suh (Addgene plasmid # 12684 ; http://n2t.net/addgene:12684 ; RRID:Addgene_12684)
