>Addgene plasmid #12684 | pET-21a(+)-LpxA | addgene partial sequence | sequence record 19473 | 12684 with T7
TNGCGANATTCCCTCNANAATATTTTGTTTACTTTAAGAAGGAGATATACATATGAGCTAAGATTGCANA
AACAGCCATCATCTCTCCTAAAGCAGAGATTAATAAGGGCGTAGAGATTGGGGAATTTTGCGTGATTGGA
GATGGCGTCAAACTAGATGAAGGCGTGAAACTCCACAACAATGTAACCTTACAAGGGCATACTTTCGTTG
GGAAAAACACCGAAATTTTCCCTTTTGCCGTGCTAGGCACACAGCCTCAAGATTTAAAATATAAGGGCGA
ATACAGCGAACTGATTATTGGAGAAGACAACCTTATTCGGGAATTTTGCATGATAAATCCCGGCACTGAA
GGGGGGATTAAAAAAACCCTTATTGGGGATAAAAACCTGCTCATGGCTTATGTGCATGTCGCTCATGATT
GCGTGATTGGAAGCCATTGTATTTTGGCTAATGGCGTAACTTTAGCAGGTCATATTGAAATAGGCGATTA
TGTCAATATCGGCGGTCTTACCGCGATCCATCAGTTTGTGCGTATCGCTAAAGGGTGCATGATAGCCGGT
AAGAGCGCTTTAGGCAAAGACGTGCCGCCTTATTGCACCGTAGAGGGCAATCGCGCTTTTATTAGGGGGT
TAAACCGCCACCGGATGCGCCAATTATTAGAGAGTAAGGATATTGATTTTATTTATGCACTTTATAAAAG
ATTGTTCCGCCCTATCCCCTCTTTAAGAGAGAGCGCTAAATTAGAATTAGAAGAGCATGCCAATAACCCT
TTTGTGAAAGAGATTTGCTCTTTTATTTTAGAGAGTTCTAGGGGCGTGGCGTATAAGTCAAGCGAATATT
CTAGCGAAGAAAAACAAGAGGAACTCGAGCACCACCACCACCACCACTGAGATCCGGCTGCTAACAANNC
CNGAAAGAAGCTGANTTGGCTGCTGCCACCCCTGANCAATACCTAGCATACCCCTTTGGGCCCCNAAACG
GGTCCTGGAGGGGTTTTTGCTGAAAGG
